>Addgene plasmid #163591 | pCAG-Bmp7 | addgene full sequence | sequence record 340925 | Addgene NGS Result
GGTCGACATTGATTATTGACTAGTTATTAATAGTAATCAATTACGGGGTCATTAGTTCATAGCCCATATA
TGGAGTTCCGCGTTACATAACTTACGGTAAATGGCCCGCCTGGCTGACCGCCCAACGACCCCCGCCCATT
GACGTCAATAATGACGTATGTTCCCATAGTAACGCCAATAGGGACTTTCCATTGACGTCAATGGGTGGAG
TATTTACGGTAAACTGCCCACTTGGCAGTACATCAAGTGTATCATATGCCAAGTACGCCCCCTATTGACG
TCAATGACGGTAAATGGCCCGCCTGGCATTATGCCCAGTACATGACCTTATGGGACTTTCCTACTTGGCA
GTACATCTACGTATTAGTCATCGCTATTACCATGGTCGAGGTGAGCCCCACGTTCTGCTTCACTCTCCCC
ATCTCCCCCCCCTCCCCACCCCCAATTTTGTATTTATTTATTTTTTAATTATTTTGTGCAGCGATGGGGG
CGGGGGGGGGGGGGGSGCGCGCCRGGSGGGGSGGGGSGGGGSGRGGGGSGGGGSGGGGSGAGGCGGAGAG
GTGCGGCGGCAGCCAATCAGAGCGGCGCGCTCCGAAAGTTTCCTTTTATGGCGAGGCGGCGGCGGCGGCG
GCCCTATAAAAAGCGAAGCGCGCGGCGGGCGGGAGTCGCTGCGCGCTGCCTTCGCCCCGTGCCCCGCTCC
GCCGCCGCCTCGCGCCGCCCGCCCCGGCTCTGACTGACCGCGTTACTCCCACAGGTGAGCGGGCGGGACG
GCCCTTCTCCTCCGGGCTGTAATTAGCGCTTGGTTTAATGACGGCTTGTTTCTTTTCTGTGGCTGCGTGA
AAGCCTTGAGGGGCTCCGGGAGGGCCCTTTGTGCGGGGGGAGCGGCTCGGGGGGTGCGTGCGTGTGTGTG
TGCGTGGGGAGCGCCGCGTGCGGCTCCGCGCTGCCCGGCGGCTGTGAGCGCTGCGGGCGCGGCGCGGGGC
TTTGTGCGCTCCGCAGTGTGCGCGAGGGGAGCGCGGCCGGGGGCGGTGCCCCGCGGTGCGGGGGGGGCTG
CGAGGGGAACAAAGGCTGCGTGCGGGGTGTGTGCGTGGGGGGGTGAGCAGGGGGTGTGGGCGCGTCGGTC
GGGCTGCAACCCCCCCTGCACCCCCCTCCCCGAGTTGCTGAGCACGGCCCGGCTTCGGGTGCGGGGCTCC
GTACGGGGCGTGGCGCGGGGCTCGCCGTGCCGGGCGGGGGGTGGCGGCAGGTGGGGGTGCCGGGCGGGGC
GGGGCCGCCTCGGGCCGGGGAGGGCTCGGGGGAGGGGCGCGGCGGCCCCCGGAGCGCCGGCGGCTGTCGA
GGCGCGGCGAGCCGCAGCCATTGCCTTTTATGGTAATCGTGCGAGAGGGCGCAGGGACTTCCTTTGTCCC
AAATCTGTGCGGAGCCGAAATCTGGGAGGCGCCGCCGCACCCCCTCTAGCGGGCGCGGGGCGAAGCGGTG
CGGCGCCGGCAGGAAGGAAATGGGCGGGGAGGGCCTTCGTGCGTCGCCGCGCCGCCGTCCCCTTCTCCCT
CTCCAGCCTCGGGGCTGTCCGCGGGGGGACGGCTGCCTTCGGGGGGGACGGGGCAGGGCGGGGTTCGGCT
TCTGGCGTGTGACCGGCGGCTCTAGAGCCTCTGCTAACCATGTTCATGCCTTCTTCTTTTTCCTACAGCT
CCTGGGCAACGTGCTGGTTATTGTGCTGTCTCATCATTTTGGCAAAGAATTCGCCACCATGCACGTGCGC
TCGCTGCGCGCTGCGGCGCCACACAGCTTCGTGGCGCTCTGGGCGCCTCTGTTCTTGCTGCGCTCCGCCC
TGGCCGATTTCAGCCTGGACAACGAGGTGCACTCCAGCTTCATCCACCGGCGCCTCCGCAGCCAGGAGCG
GCGGGAGATGCAGCGGGAGATCCTGTCCATCTTAGGGTTGCCCCATCGCCCGCGCCCGCACCTCCAGGGA
AAGCATAATTCGGCGCCCATGTTCATGTTGGACCTGTACAACGCCATGGCGGTGGAGGAGAGCGGGCCGG
ACGGACAGGGCTTCTCCTACCCCTACAAGGCCGTCTTCAGTACCCAGGGCCCCCCTTTAGCCAGCCTGCA
GGACAGCCACTTCCTCACTGACGCCGACATGGTCATGAGCTTCGTCAACCTAGTGGAACATGACAAAGAA
TTCTTCCACCCTCGATACCACCATCGGGAGTTCCGGTTTGATCTTTCCAAGATCCCCGAGGGCGAAGCGG
TGACCGCAGCCGAATTCAGGATCTATAAGGACTACATCCGGGAGCGATTTGACAACGAGACCTTCCAGAT
CACAGTCTATCAGGTGCTCCAGGAGCACTCAGGCAGGGAGTCGGACCTCTTCTTGCTGGACAGCCGCACC
ATCTGGGCTTCTGAGGAGGGCTGGTTGGTGTTTGATATCACAGCCACCAGCAACCACTGGGTGGTCAACC
CTCGGCACAACCTGGGCTTACAGCTCTCTGTGGAGACCCTGGATGGGCAGAGCATCAACCCCAAGTTGGC
AGGCCTGATTGGACGGCATGGACCCCAGAACAAGCAACCCTTCATGGTGGCCTTCTTCAAGGCCACGGAA
GTCCATCTCCGTAGTATCCGGTCCACGGGGGGCAAGCAGCGCAGCCAGAATCGCTCCAAGACGCCAAAGA
ACCAAGAGGCCCTGAGGATGGCCAGTGTGGCAGAAAACAGCAGCAGTGACCAGAGGCAGGCCTGCAAGAA
ACATGAGCTGTACGTCAGCTTCCGAGACCTTGGCTGGCAGGACTGGATCATTGCACCTGAAGGCTATGCT
GCCTACTACTGTGAGGGAGAGTGCGCCTTCCCTCTGAACTCCTACATGAACGCCACCAACCACGCCATCG
TCCAGACACTGGTTCACTTCATCAACCCAGACACAGTACCCAAGCCCTGCTGTGCGCCCACCCAGCTCAA
CGCCATCTCTGTCCTCTACTTCGACGACAGCTCTAATGTCATCCTGAAGAAGTACAGAAACATGGTGGTC
CGGGCCTGTGGCTGCCACTAGGCGGCCGCACTCCTCAGGTGCAGGCTGCCTATCAGAAGGTGGTGGCTGG
TGTGGCCAATGCCCTGGCTCACAAATACCACTGAGATCTTTTTCCCTCTGCCAAAAATTATGGGGACATC
ATGAAGCCCCTTGAGCATCTGACTTCTGGCTAATAAAGGAAATTTATTTTCATTGCAATAGTGTGTTGGA
ATTTTTTGTGTCTCTCACTCGGAAGGACATATGGGAGGGCAAATCATTTAAAACATCAGAATGAGTATTT
GGTTTAGAGTTTGGCAACATATGCCCATATGCTGGCTGCCATGAACAAAGGTTGGCTATAAAGAGGTCAT
CAGTATATGAAACAGCCCCCTGCTGTCCATTCCTTATTCCATAGAAAAGCCTTGACTTGAGGTTAGATTT
TTTTTATATTTTGTTTTGTGTTATTTTTTTCTTTAACATCCCTAAAATTTTCCTTACATGTTTTACTAGC
CAGATTTTTCCTCCTCTCCTGACTACTCCCAGTCATAGCTGTCCCTCTTCTCTTATGGAGATCCCTCGAC
CTGCAGCCCAAGCTTGGCGTAATCATGGTCATAGCTGTTTCCTGTGTGAAATTGTTATCCGCTCACAATT
CCACACAACATACGAGCCGGAAGCATAAAGTGTAAAGCCTGGGGTGCCTAATGAGTGAGCTAACTCACAT
TAATTGCGTTGCGCTCACTGCCCGCTTTCCAGTCGGGAAACCTGTCGTGCCAGCGGATCCGCATCTCAAT
TAGTCAGCAACCATAGTCCCGCCCCTAACTCCGCCCATCCCGCCCCTAACTCCGCCCAGTTCCGCCCATT
CTCCGCCCCATGGCTGACTAATTTTTTTTATTTATGCAGAGGCCGAGGCCGCCTCGGCCTCTGAGCTATT
CCAGAAGTAGTGAGGAGGCTTTTTTGGAGGCCTAGGCTTTTGCAAAAAGCTAACTTGTTTATTGCAGCTT
ATAATGGTTACAAATAAAGCAATAGCATCACAAATTTCACAAATAAAGCATTTTTTTCACTGCATTCTAG
TTGTGGTTTGTCCAAACTCATCAATGTATCTTATCATGTCTGGATCCGCTGCATTAATGAATCGGCCAAC
GCGCGGGGAGAGGCGGTTTGCGTATTGGGCGCTCTTCCGCTTCCTCGCTCACTGACTCGCTGCGCTCGGT
CGTTCGGCTGCGGCGAGCGGTATCAGCTCACTCAAAGGCGGTAATACGGTTATCCACAGAATCAGGGGAT
AACGCAGGAAAGAACATGTGAGCAAAAGGCCAGCAAAAGGCCAGGAACCGTAAAAAGGCCGCGTTGCTGG
CGTTTTTCCATAGGCTCCGCCCCCCTGACGAGCATCACAAAAATCGACGCTCAAGTCAGAGGTGGCGAAA
CCCGACAGGACTATAAAGATACCAGGCGTTTCCCCCTGGAAGCTCCCTCGTGCGCTCTCCTGTTCCGACC
CTGCCGCTTACCGGATACCTGTCCGCCTTTCTCCCTTCGGGAAGCGTGGCGCTTTCTCATAGCTCACGCT
GTAGGTATCTCAGTTCGGTGTAGGTCGTTCGCTCCAAGCTGGGCTGTGTGCACGAACCCCCCGTTCAGCC
CGACCGCTGCGCCTTATCCGGTAACTATCGTCTTGAGTCCAACCCGGTAAGACACGACTTATCGCCACTG
GCAGCAGCCACTGGTAACAGGATTAGCAGAGCGAGGTATGTAGGCGGTGCTACAGAGTTCTTGAAGTGGT
GGCCTAACTACGGCTACACTAGAAGAACAGTATTTGGTATCTGCGCTCTGCTGAAGCCAGTTACCTTCGG
AAAAAGAGTTGGTAGCTCTTGATCCGGCAAACAAACCACCGCTGGTAGCGGTGGTTTTTTTGTTTGCAAG
CAGCAGATTACGCGCAGAAAAAAAGGATCTCAAGAAGATCCTTTGATCTTTTCTACGGGGTCTGACGCTC
AGTGGAACGAAAACTCACGTTAAGGGATTTTGGTCATGAGATTATCAAAAAGGATCTTCACCTAGATCCT
TTTAAATTAAAAATGAAGTTTTAAATCAATCTAAAGTATATATGAGTAAACTTGGTCTGACAGTTACCAA
TGCTTAATCAGTGAGGCACCTATCTCAGCGATCTGTCTATTTCGTTCATCCATAGTTGCCTGACTCCCCG
TCGTGTAGATAACTACGATACGGGAGGGCTTACCATCTGGCCCCAGTGCTGCAATGATACCGCGAGACCC
ACGCTCACCGGCTCCAGATTTATCAGCAATAAACCAGCCAGCCGGAAGGGCCGAGCGCAGAAGTGGTCCT
GCAACTTTATCCGCCTCCATCCAGTCTATTAATTGTTGCCGGGAAGCTAGAGTAAGTAGTTCGCCAGTTA
ATAGTTTGCGCAACGTTGTTGCCATTGCTACAGGCATCGTGGTGTCACGCTCGTCGTTTGGTATGGCTTC
ATTCAGCTCCGGTTCCCAACGATCAAGGCGAGTTACATGATCCCCCATGTTGTGCAAAAAAGCGGTTAGC
TCCTTCGGTCCTCCGATCGTTGTCAGAAGTAAGTTGGCCGCAGTGTTATCACTCATGGTTATGGCAGCAC
TGCATAATTCTCTTACTGTCATGCCATCCGTAAGATGCTTTTCTGTGACTGGTGAGTACTCAACCAAGTC
ATTCTGAGAATAGTGTATGCGGCGACCGAGTTGCTCTTGCCCGGCGTCAATACGGGATAATACCGCGCCA
CATAGCAGAACTTTAAAAGTGCTCATCATTGGAAAACGTTCTTCGGGGCGAAAACTCTCAAGGATCTTAC
CGCTGTTGAGATCCAGTTCGATGTAACCCACTCGTGCACCCAACTGATCTTCAGCATCTTTTACTTTCAC
CAGCGTTTCTGGGTGAGCAAAAACAGGAAGGCAAAATGCCGCAAAAAAGGGAATAAGGGCGACACGGAAA
TGTTGAATACTCATACTCTTCCTTTTTCAATATTATTGAAGCATTTATCAGGGTTATTGTCTCATGAGCG
GATACATATTTGAATGTATTTAGAAAAATAAACAAATAGGGGTTCCGCGCACATTTCCCCGAAAAGTGCC
ACCTG
Features (pLannotate 1.2.2; 18 found; start..end, strand, type, name):
      5..384     +  enhancer       CMV enhancer: human cytomegalovirus immediate early enhancer
    386..661     +  promoter       chicken β-actin promoter: No description available
    662..1678    +  intron         chimeric intron: chimera between introns from chicken β-actin and rabbit β-globin
   1676..1732    +  CDS            HBB (fragment): HBB_LEPEU - Experimental evidence at protein level: Swiss-Prot protein existence level 1. Involved in oxygen transport from the lung to the various peripheral tissues. From Lepus europaeus (European hare).
   1739..3028    +  CDS            Bmp7: BMP7_MOUSE - Also known as Bmp-7, Op1. Experimental evidence at protein level: Swiss-Prot protein existence level 1. Growth factor of the TGF-beta superfamily that plays important role in various biological processes, including embryogenesis, hematopoiesis, neurogenesis and skeletal morphogenesis (PubMed:9013703, PubMed:22461901). Initiates the canonical BMP signaling cascade by associating with type I receptor ACVR1 and type II receptor ACVR2A. Once all three components are bound together in a complex at the cell surface, ACVR2A phosphorylates and activates ACVR1. In turn, ACVR1 propagates si
   3040..3111    +  CDS            HBB (fragment): HBB_PONPY - Experimental evidence at transcript level: Swiss-Prot protein existence level 2. Involved in oxygen transport from the lung to the various peripheral tissues. From Pongo pygmaeus (Bornean orangutan).
   3182..3237    +  polyA_signal   β-globin poly(A) signal: rabbit β-globin polyadenylation signal (Gil and Proudfoot, 1987)
   3622..3638    -  protein_bind   lac operator: The lac repressor binds to the lac operator to inhibit transcription in E. coli. This inhibition can be relieved by adding lactose or isopropyl-β-D-thiogalactopyranoside (IPTG). lac repressor encoded by lacI
   3646..3676    -  promoter       lac promoter: promoter for the E. coli lac operon
   3691..3712    -  protein_bind   CAP binding site: CAP binding activates transcription in the presence of cAMP. E. coli catabolite activator protein
   3725..3764    -  CDS            lacI (fragment): lac repressor; lacI; The lac repressor binds to the lac operator to inhibit transcription in E. coli. This inhibition can be relieved by adding lactose or isopropyl-β-D-thiogalactopyranoside (IPTG).
   3771..3793    +  promoter       SV40 promoter (fragment): SV40 enhancer and early promoter
   3817..3952    +  rep_origin     SV40 ori: SV40 origin of replication
   3972..4106    +  polyA_signal   SV40 poly(A) signal: SV40 polyadenylation signal
   4108..4162    -  CDS            lacI (fragment): lac repressor; lacI; The lac repressor binds to the lac operator to inhibit transcription in E. coli. This inhibition can be relieved by adding lactose or isopropyl-β-D-thiogalactopyranoside (IPTG).
   4345..4933    -  rep_origin     ori: high-copy-number ColE1/pMB1/pBR322/pUC origin of replication
   5104..5964    -  CDS            AmpR: β-lactamase; bla; confers resistance to ampicillin, carbenicillin, and related antibiotics
   5965..6069    -  promoter       AmpR promoter: bla
