[The description below was written by a language model from this plasmid's Addgene catalogue record and pLannotate feature annotations shown in this document.]
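Description:
pCAG-Bmp7 is a 6,095 nt mammalian expression plasmid built on the pCAG backbone and designed to drive strong, constitutive expression of mouse bone morphogenetic protein 7 (Bmp7, also known as OP1) in mammalian cells. It is maintained in E. coli as a high-copy plasmid through a ColE1/pUC-type origin of replication and is selected with ampicillin through a β-lactamase gene under its own bla promoter. Remnants of cloning-vector sequence are also annotated, including the lac promoter, lac operator, CAP binding site and short lacI fragments. These play no role in the mammalian payload.

The expression cassette uses the composite CAG promoter, which consists of the human cytomegalovirus immediate early enhancer, the chicken β-actin promoter and a chimeric chicken β-actin/rabbit β-globin intron. Together these give robust transcription and efficient splicing in a wide range of cell types. The Bmp7 coding sequence (about 1.3 kb) follows directly and has no annotated epitope tag or reporter, so the protein appears to be expressed in untagged form. It is flanked by short β-globin fragments, which most likely represent globin exon sequence carried over from the vector rather than fused coding sequence, and transcription is terminated by the rabbit β-globin polyadenylation signal. Downstream lie an SV40 promoter fragment, an SV40 origin and an SV40 poly(A) signal. The origin can support episomal replication in cells expressing large T antigen, but no mammalian selection marker is annotated, which suits the plasmid to transient expression.

BMP-7 is a secreted TGF-β superfamily ligand that activates BMP receptor signalling. The associated study concerns BMPR-2 and dendrite remodelling in mitral cells, which suggests the plasmid was used for BMP ligand overexpression in that context.
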