Addgene plasmid #163591: pCAG-Bmp7
Purpose: Expresses BMP-7 in mammalian cells
Depositing lab: Takeshi Imai. Publication: BMPR-2 gates activity-dependent stabilization of primary dendrites during mitral cell remodeling. Aihara S, Fujimoto S, Sakaguchi R, Imai T. Cell Rep. 2021 Jun 22;35(12):109276. doi: 10.1016/j.celrep.2021.109276. PubMed 34161760.
Backbone
  Vector backbone: pCAG
  Vector type: Mammalian Expression
Growth in bacteria
  Bacterial resistance: Ampicillin, 100 μg/mL
  Growth temperature: 37°C
  Growth strain: DH5alpha
  Copy number: High Copy
Gene/Insert
  Gene/Insert name: Bmp7
  Species: M. musculus (mouse)
  Insert size (bp): 1306
  Entrez Gene: Bmp7 (a.k.a. OP1)
Resource information
  A portion of this plasmid was derived from a plasmid made by: pCAG vector is derived from Addgene #14797.
Terms and licenses: Academic/Nonprofit Terms; Industry Terms: Not Available to Industry
How to cite: pCAG-Bmp7 was a gift from Takeshi Imai (Addgene plasmid # 163591 ; http://n2t.net/addgene:163591 ; RRID:Addgene_163591)
